>Addgene plasmid #40159 | pFM113 | addgene partial sequence | sequence record 53295 | pGEX3
ACGCGCGAGGCAGATCGTCAGTCAGTCACGATGCGGCCGCCTATGATTCATCAAATACTGCATTCACCTC
TATTCCCAACTGCTTTTCGTTTTCTGATTTTTCTGGAATCGGTGGGAAAGTGACAAGCGACGTTCCTGGC
ATGGGACCTTGATCAATTTTCACTCGAATCATCTAACTTTTCGTCTCTTCTGCTGGATTCTGACTTTCTA
GTTGATCGGCGATTCTGTCACGAGCATCCAAAAGAGCATCAGTTATCCTTGATTTTCGATCAGAACCTCT
CGCAAATCGTCCAGGATTCTTATCATAATGTTTCCTACGTTCACTTTTCCGTTCATCCTGCTCGGCGAGC
TTCTTCTCAACTTCTGGGCTCAACGTAACTCTGGATTGTTTTACAGGCGTCGCTTCTTCGGTACGACTTC
CTGAAGCTTCAGTTCTAAGTGAGGATCGCAGAATCGGTTGATTCATTGGTTTTCCGTCTATAACATCCTC
CGATTGTCTGCTCGGTTTCGGTGTCGATACTCGAAGCCCAGATTGTGGAATCTGATCAAAACTGCTCACT
TCGACAACCGAGTCGCGTCGTTCTTTCGAATGTGTTGGCTGTGGCGCAAAGTCTCGAGAATTGCTTCTTG
CAAATCCGACATTATATGGAGATGCAGCACGGTGAGCCTGATGGTTGACAGTTACGCTTCCAAAAGCACT
CGCAATCGGTGTTGATGGTCCTCCATCGAATTTCCTAGCATATGGTAGAGGTTGTGCATAGTGATGCTGT
TGTTTTTGAATTTGAGAATACGTTGGAGTAGTTGATCCGCCATTAGCTTCATCAGTGATTGCCAGGATCT
GATCATA
