>Addgene plasmid #40159 | pFM113 | addgene partial sequence | sequence record 53660 | pGEX5
AGTTCTGTTCCAGGGGCCCCTGGGATCCATGTCGGCTTCATCCACGTCATCATCTAGCACATCGTGTCCG
GAAGGTGGCGAACCATCGGGAAGCTGTAAAAGCAGCGACGAGGGTGAATCGACACTGAAAAAACGAATGC
AACAGTACGGAATTGCGAGTGGTTACGCGAATTCCTCAATATCTACACTTGATAGAAGCCAATATCAATC
GCTTCCACTGAATGGAACTCGCCGAGTCACTGTTCAATTTGGACGAATGAAAATTGTGGTACCATGGAAG
GAATCGGATCAGACAGTTGGTCAACTAGCAGACGCAGCACTTCTTCGGTACAAAAAAGCGAGGGGAATGG
CAAACGAAGATCGGATACACGTACACCGACTCGAGTGCGCGTCTGATGGTGGAATTCTCGATATGGATGA
TGTTTTAGAAGAAGTTTTTGATTTGAATTATGATCAGATCCTGGCAATCACTGATGAAGCTAATGGCGGA
TCAACTACTCCAACGTATTCTCAAATTCAAAAACAACAGCATCACTATGCACAACCTCTACCATATGCTA
GGAAATTCGATGGAGGACCATCAACACCGATTGCGAGTGCTTTTGGAAGCGTAACTGTCAACCATCAGGC
TCACCGTGCTGCATCTCCATATAATGTCGGATTTGCAAGAAGCAATTCTCGAGACTTTGCGCCACAGCCA
ACACATTCGAAAGAACGACGCGACTCGGTTGTCGAAGTGAGCAGTTTTGATCAGATTCCACAATCTGGGC
TTCGAGTATCGACACCGAAACCGAGCAGACAATCGGAGGATGTTATAGACGGAA
