[The description below was written by a language model from this plasmid's Addgene catalogue record.]
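Description:
pFM113, also recorded as pGEX6p1-par-3N, is a bacterial expression plasmid built on the commercial pGEX-6P-1 backbone (about 4.9 kb without insert). It is propagated in standard E. coli cloning strains under ampicillin selection; the copy number is listed as unknown. No feature table accompanies the record, so the individual elements are not itemised. pGEX-6P-1 vectors in general use an IPTG-inducible tac promoter, with a lacI repressor gene on the plasmid, to drive an N-terminal glutathione S-transferase (GST) tag. A PreScission protease cleavage site follows the tag, so that it can be removed after glutathione-affinity purification.

The insert is an N-terminal fragment of par-3, which the alternate name and the associated publication on PAR polarity domains in Caenorhabditis elegans zygotes point to as the C. elegans polarity protein, although the catalogue's gene fields themselves are not filled in. It was cloned by restriction digestion. The 3′ junction uses a retained NotI site, and the 5′ cloning site is not recorded. An important caveat comes from repository quality control: the construct was designed to encode residues 1 through 408 of PAR-3, but a premature stop codon truncates the translated product at residue 364. The expressed fusion is therefore shorter than originally intended.

The record does not state the intended application. A GST fusion of this kind is typically used to produce recombinant protein in E. coli for purification and in vitro biochemical or binding assays.
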