Addgene plasmid #40159: pFM113
Depositing lab: Geraldine Seydoux. Depositing organization: Johns Hopkins University and School of Medicine. Publication: Microtubules induce self-organization of polarized PAR domains in Caenorhabditis elegans zygotes. Motegi F, Zonies S, Hao Y, Cuenca AA, Griffin E, Seydoux G. Nat Cell Biol. 2011 Oct 9;13(11):1361-7. doi: 10.1038/ncb2354. PubMed 21983565.
Backbone
  Vector backbone: pGEX-6p-1
  Backbone manufacturer: GE
  Backbone size w/o insert (bp): 4900
  Vector type: Bacterial Expression
Growth in bacteria
  Bacterial resistance: Ampicillin, 100 μg/mL
  Growth temperature: 37°C
  Growth strain: DH5alpha
  Copy number: Unknown
Gene/Insert
  Cloning method: Restriction Enzyme; 5′ cloning site Unknown (unknown if destroyed); 3′ cloning site NotI (not destroyed)
  Sequencing primers: 5′ pGEX5; 3′ pGEX3
Terms and licenses: Academic/Nonprofit Terms; Industry Terms: Not Available to Industry
Depositor comments: Alternate plasmid name: pGEX6p1-par-3N Note: During the Addgene quality control process, it was determined that this construct originally encoded a par-3 fragment containing amino acid residues 1 through 408, but a premature stop codon limits the protein to amino acid residue 364.
How to cite: pFM113 was a gift from Geraldine Seydoux (Addgene plasmid # 40159 ; http://n2t.net/addgene:40159 ; RRID:Addgene_40159)
